Addgene plasmid #90029: pAcGFP1-N1-SAHS1
Purpose: To express GFP-tagged SAHS1 in mammalian cells transiently
Depositing lab: Takekazu Kunieda. Publication: Two novel heat-soluble protein families abundantly expressed in an anhydrobiotic tardigrade. Yamaguchi A, Tanaka S, Yamaguchi S, Kuwahara H, Takamura C, Imajoh-Ohmi S, Horikawa DD, Toyoda A, Katayama T, Arakawa K, Fujiyama A, Kubo T, Kunieda T. PLoS One. 2012;7(8):e44209. 10.1371/journal.pone.0044209 PubMed 22937162.
Backbone
  Vector backbone: pAcGFP1-N1
  Backbone manufacturer: Clontech
  Vector type: Mammalian Expression
Growth in bacteria
  Bacterial resistance: Kanamycin, 50 μg/mL
  Growth temperature: 37°C
  Growth strain: DH5alpha
  Copy number: High Copy
Gene/Insert
  Gene/Insert name: SAHS1 (alt name: AB650497)
  Species: Ramazzottius varieornatus
  Promoter: CMV
  Tag / fusion protein: AcGFP1 (C terminal on insert)
  Cloning method: Gibson Cloning
  Sequencing primers: 5′ CMV-F
Terms and licenses: Academic/Nonprofit Terms; Industry Terms: Not Available to Industry
Depositor comments: Insert species is Ramazzottius varieornatus
How to cite: pAcGFP1-N1-SAHS1 was a gift from Takekazu Kunieda (Addgene plasmid # 90029)
