[The description below was written by a language model from this plasmid's Addgene catalogue record and pLannotate feature annotations shown in this document.]
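Description:
pAcGFP1-N1-SAHS1 is a mammalian expression plasmid built on the Clontech pAcGFP1-N1 backbone for transient expression of a GFP-tagged tardigrade protein. The insert is SAHS1 from Ramazzottius varieornatus, a secreted heat-soluble protein annotated as a molecular shield under water-deficient conditions and belonging to the tardigrade-specific proteins linked to desiccation tolerance. It was placed by Gibson cloning into the multiple cloning site, downstream of the human cytomegalovirus immediate early enhancer and promoter. It sits directly upstream of mammalian codon-optimized AcGFP1 (Aequorea coerulescens GFP), so the fluorescent protein is fused to the C terminus of SAHS1. An SV40 polyadenylation signal terminates the transcript.

The plasmid replicates at high copy in E. coli from a ColE1/pUC-type origin and also carries an f1 phage origin for single-stranded DNA production. A single Tn5 NeoR/KanR (aminoglycoside phosphotransferase) gene provides selection in both hosts. A bacterial bla-type promoter drives it for kanamycin resistance in bacteria, while the SV40 enhancer/early promoter and an HSV TK polyadenylation signal allow G418 selection in mammalian cells, although the stated purpose is transient expression. The small ble, bGH poly(A) and large T antigen fragments in the annotation are likely backbone remnants or partial matches rather than functional elements.

The two sequence records disagree. The depositor's 5,223 nt sequence contains the SAHS1 coding region between the cloning site and AcGFP1. The 4,726 nt sequencing-derived record shows an intact cloning site followed immediately by AcGFP1, with no SAHS1 feature annotated, so it resembles the empty backbone. The record offers no explanation for this difference.

The fusion is suited to visualizing the expression and localization of SAHS1 in mammalian cells.
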