Features (pLannotate 1.2.2; 15 found; start..end, strand, type, name):
     61..364     +  enhancer       CMV enhancer: human cytomegalovirus immediate early enhancer
    365..568     +  promoter       CMV promoter: human cytomegalovirus (CMV) immediate early promoter
    591..650     +  misc_feature   MCS (fragment): multiple cloning site
    651..1157    +  CDS            SAHS1: SAHS1_RAMVA - Experimental evidence at protein level: Swiss-Prot protein existence level 1. Secreted heat soluble protein acting as a molecular shield in water-deficient condition (PubMed:22937162). Tardigrade-specific intrinsically disordered proteins (TDPs) are essential for desiccation tolerance by forming non-crystalline amorphous solids upon desiccation, and this vitrified state mirrors their protective capabilities (By similarity). From Ramazzottius varieornatus (Water bear) (Tardigrade).
   1170..1889    +  CDS            AcGFP1: Aequorea coerulescens GFP mammalian codon-optimized
   1905..1988    +  CDS            large T antigen (fragment): large T antigen from SV40 (simian virus 40)
   2011..2132    +  polyA_signal   SV40 poly(A) signal: SV40 polyadenylation signal
   2166..2594    -  rep_origin     f1 ori (sequence partly withheld): f1 bacteriophage origin of replication; arrow indicates direction of (+) strand synthesis
   2621..2725    +  promoter       AmpR promoter: bla
   2727..3084    +  promoter       SV40 promoter: SV40 enhancer and early promoter
   3119..3913    +  CDS            NeoR/KanR: aminoglycoside phosphotransferase from Tn5; aph(3')-II (or nptII); confers resistance to neomycin, kanamycin, and G418 (Geneticin®)
   3934..4086    +  CDS            ble (fragment): BLE_KLEPN - Experimental evidence at protein level: Swiss-Prot protein existence level 1. Binding protein with a strong affinity to the bleomycin family of antibiotics. Binds to CL990; an antimitotic-antibiotic compound. From Klebsiella pneumoniae.
   4145..4192    +  polyA_signal   HSV TK poly(A) signal: herpes simplex virus thymidine kinase polyadenylation signal (Cole and Stacy, 1985)
   4283..4299    -  polyA_signal   bGH poly(A) signal (fragment): bovine growth hormone polyadenylation signal
   4521..5109    +  rep_origin     ori: high-copy-number ColE1/pMB1/pBR322/pUC origin of replication
>Addgene plasmid #90029 | pAcGFP1-N1-SAHS1 | depositor full sequence | sequence record 174482 | pAcGFP1-N1-SAHS1  sequence 5223 bps
TAGTTATTAATAGTAATCAATTACGGGGTCATTAGTTCATAGCCCATATATGGAGTTCCGCGTTACATAA
CTTACGGTAAATGGCCCGCCTGGCTGACCGCCCAACGACCCCCGCCCATTGACGTCAATAATGACGTATG
TTCCCATAGTAACGCCAATAGGGACTTTCCATTGACGTCAATGGGTGGAGTATTTACGGTAAACTGCCCA
CTTGGCAGTACATCAAGTGTATCATATGCCAAGTACGCCCCCTATTGACGTCAATGACGGTAAATGGCCC
GCCTGGCATTATGCCCAGTACATGACCTTATGGGACTTTCCTACTTGGCAGTACATCTACGTATTAGTCA
TCGCTATTACCATGGTGATGCGGTTTTGGCAGTACATCAATGGGCGTGGATAGCGGTTTGACTCACGGGG
ATTTCCAAGTCTCCACCCCATTGACGTCAATGGGAGTTTGTTTTGGCACCAAAATCAACGGGACTTTCCA
AAATGTCGTAACAACTCCGCCCCATTGACGCAAATGGGCGGTAGGCGTGTACGGTGGGAGGTCTATATAA
GCAGAGCTGGTTTAGTGAACCGTCAGATCCGCTAGCGCTACCGGACTCAGATCTCGAGCTCAAGCTTCGA
ATTCTGCAGTCGACGGTACCATGTCTCGCGCAGCTGTCGCTATCGCCCTTCTGGGTTGCGTTGTGGCCGC
TTACGGCGCTCCGGCTGAAGGCCACGACGATGCCAAGGCAGAATGGACCGGAAAGAGCTGGATGGGCAAG
TGGGAATCCACTGATCGCATAGAGAACTTTGACGCCTTCATCTCCGCCCTTGGTCTTCCTCTCGAACAGT
ACGGTGGAAACCACAAGACCTTCCACAAGATCTGGAAGGAGGGTGACCACTACCACCACCAAATCAGCGT
CCCCGACAAGAACTACAAGAACGACGTTAACTTCAAACTCAACGAGGAAGGAACAACCCAACACAACAAC
ACGGAGATCAAGTACAAGTACACCGAGGATGGCGGAAACCTGAAGGCTGAAGTCCACGTTCCATCCCGAA
ACAAGGTTATCCATGACGAATACAAAGTCAATGGAGACGAACTCGAGAAGACCTACAAGGTTGGAGATGT
CACCGCCAAGAGATGGTACAAGAAGAGCTCTTCGTCGGATCCACCGGTCATGGTGAGCAAGGGCGCCGAG
CTGTTCACCGGCATCGTGCCCATCCTGATCGAGCTGAATGGCGATGTGAATGGCCACAAGTTCAGCGTGA
GCGGCGAGGGCGAGGGCGATGCCACCTACGGCAAGCTGACCCTGAAGTTCATCTGCACCACCGGCAAGCT
GCCTGTGCCCTGGCCCACCCTGGTGACCACCCTGAGCTACGGCGTGCAGTGCTTCTCACGCTACCCCGAT
CACATGAAGCAGCACGACTTCTTCAAGAGCGCCATGCCTGAGGGCTACATCCAGGAGCGCACCATCTTCT
TCGAGGATGACGGCAACTACAAGTCGCGCGCCGAGGTGAAGTTCGAGGGCGATACCCTGGTGAATCGCAT
CGAGCTGACCGGCACCGATTTCAAGGAGGATGGCAACATCCTGGGCAATAAGATGGAGTACAACTACAAC
GCCCACAATGTGTACATCATGACCGACAAGGCCAAGAATGGCATCAAGGTGAACTTCAAGATCCGCCACA
ACATCGAGGATGGCAGCGTGCAGCTGGCCGACCACTACCAGCAGAATACCCCCATCGGCGATGGCCCTGT
GCTGCTGCCCGATAACCACTACCTGTCCACCCAGAGCGCCCTGTCCAAGGACCCCAACGAGAAGCGCGAT
CACATGATCTACTTCGGCTTCGTGACCGCCGCCGCCATCACCCACGGCATGGATGAGCTGTACAAGTGAG
CGGCCGCGACTCTAGATCATAATCAGCCATACCACATTTGTAGAGGTTTTACTTGCTTTAAAAAACCTCC
CACACCTCCCCCTGAACCTGAAACATAAAATGAATGCAATTGTTGTTGTTAACTTGTTTATTGCAGCTTA
TAATGGTTACAAATAAAGCAATAGCATCACAAATTTCACAAATAAAGCATTTTTTTCACTGCATTCTAGT
TGTGGTTTGTCCAAACTCATCAATGTATCTTAAGGCGTAAATTGTAAGCGTTAATATTTTGTTAAAATTC
GCGTTAAATTTTTGTTAAATCAGCTCATTTTTTAACCAATAGGCCGAAATCGGCAAAATCCCTTATAAAT
CAAAAGAATAGACCGAGATAGGGT
[37 nt withheld, positions 2265-2301]
AAAGAACGTGGACTCCAACGTCAAAGG
[49 nt withheld, positions 2329-2377]
T
[91 nt withheld, positions 2379-2469]
G
[124 nt withheld, positions 2471-2594]
CAGGTGGCACTTTTCGGGGAAATGTGCGCGGAACCCCTATTTGTTTATTTTTCTAAATACATTCAAATAT
GTATCCGCTCATGAGACAATAACCCTGATAAATGCTTCAATAATATTGAAAAAGGAAGAGTCCTGAGGCG
GAAAGAACCAGCTGTGGAATGTGTGTCAGTTAGGGTGTGGAAAGTCCCCAGGCTCCCCAGCAGGCAGAAG
TATGCAAAGCATGCATCTCAATTAGTCAGCAACCAGGTGTGGAAAGTCCCCAGGCTCCCCAGCAGGCAGA
AGTATGCAAAGCATGCATCTCAATTAGTCAGCAACCATAGTCCCGCCCCTAACTCCGCCCATCCCGCCCC
TAACTCCGCCCAGTTCCGCCCATTCTCCGCCCCATGGCTGACTAATTTTTTTTATTTATGCAGAGGCCGA
GGCCGCCTCGGCCTCTGAGCTATTCCAGAAGTAGTGAGGAGGCTTTTTTGGAGGCCTAGGCTTTTGCAAA
GATCGATCAAGAGACAGGATGAGGATCGTTTCGCATGATTGAACAAGATGGATTGCACGCAGGTTCTCCG
GCCGCTTGGGTGGAGAGGCTATTCGGCTATGACTGGGCACAACAGACAATCGGCTGCTCTGATGCCGCCG
TGTTCCGGCTGTCAGCGCAGGGGCGCCCGGTTCTTTTTGTCAAGACCGACCTGTCCGGTGCCCTGAATGA
ACTGCAAGACGAGGCAGCGCGGCTATCGTGGCTGGCCACGACGGGCGTTCCTTGCGCAGCTGTGCTCGAC
GTTGTCACTGAAGCGGGAAGGGACTGGCTGCTATTGGGCGAAGTGCCGGGGCAGGATCTCCTGTCATCTC
ACCTTGCTCCTGCCGAGAAAGTATCCATCATGGCTGATGCAATGCGGCGGCTGCATACGCTTGATCCGGC
TACCTGCCCATTCGACCACCAAGCGAAACATCGCATCGAGCGAGCACGTACTCGGATGGAAGCCGGTCTT
GTCGATCAGGATGATCTGGACGAAGAGCATCAGGGGCTCGCGCCAGCCGAACTGTTCGCCAGGCTCAAGG
CGAGCATGCCCGACGGCGAGGATCTCGTCGTGACCCATGGCGATGCCTGCTTGCCGAATATCATGGTGGA
AAATGGCCGCTTTTCTGGATTCATCGACTGTGGCCGGCTGGGTGTGGCGGACCGCTATCAGGACATAGCG
TTGGCTACCCGTGATATTGCTGAAGAGCTTGGCGGCGAATGGGCTGACCGCTTCCTCGTGCTTTACGGTA
TCGCCGCTCCCGATTCGCAGCGCATCGCCTTCTATCGCCTTCTTGACGAGTTCTTCTGAGCGGGACTCTG
GGGTTCGAAATGACCGACCAAGCGACGCCCAACCTGCCATCACGAGATTTCGATTCCACCGCCGCCTTCT
ATGAAAGGTTGGGCTTCGGAATCGTTTTCCGGGACGCCGGCTGGATGATCCTCCAGCGCGGGGATCTCAT
GCTGGAGTTCTTCGCCCACCCTAGGGGGAGGCTAACTGAAACACGGAAGGAGACAATACCGGAAGGAACC
CGCGCTATGACGGCAATAAAAAGACAGAATAAAACGCACGGTGTTGGGTCGTTTGTTCATAAACGCGGGG
TTCGGTCCCAGGGCTGGCACTCTGTCGATACCCCACCGAGACCCCATTGGGGCCAATACGCCCGCGTTTC
TTCCTTTTCCCCACCCCACCCCCCAAGTTCGGGTGAAGGCCCAGGGCTCGCAGCCAACGTCGGGGCGGCA
GGCCCTGCCATAGCCTCAGGTTACTCATATATACTTTAGATTGATTTAAAACTTCATTTTTAATTTAAAA
GGATCTAGGTGAAGATCCTTTTTGATAATCTCATGACCAAAATCCCTTAACGTGAGTTTTCGTTCCACTG
AGCGTCAGACCCCGTAGAAAAGATCAAAGGATCTTCTTGAGATCCTTTTTTTCTGCGCGTAATCTGCTGC
TTGCAAACAAAAAAACCACCGCTACCAGCGGTGGTTTGTTTGCCGGATCAAGAGCTACCAACTCTTTTTC
CGAAGGTAACTGGCTTCAGCAGAGCGCAGATACCAAATACTGTCCTTCTAGTGTAGCCGTAGTTAGGCCA
CCACTTCAAGAACTCTGTAGCACCGCCTACATACCTCGCTCTGCTAATCCTGTTACCAGTGGCTGCTGCC
AGTGGCGATAAGTCGTGTCTTACCGGGTTGGACTCAAGACGATAGTTACCGGATAAGGCGCAGCGGTCGG
GCTGAACGGGGGGTTCGTGCACACAGCCCAGCTTGGAGCGAACGACCTACACCGAACTGAGATACCTACA
GCGTGAGCTATGAGAAAGCGCCACGCTTCCCGAAGGGAGAAAGGCGGACAGGTATCCGGTAAGCGGCAGG
GTCGGAACAGGAGAGCGCACGAGGGAGCTTCCAGGGGGAAACGCCTGGTATCTTTATAGTCCTGTCGGGT
TTCGCCACCTCTGACTTGAGCGTCGATTTTTGTGATGCTCGTCAGGGGGGCGGAGCCTATGGAAAAACGC
CAGCAACGCGGCCTTTTTACGGTTCCTGGCCTTTTGCTGGCCTTTTGCTCACATGTTCTTTCCTGCGTTA
TCCCCTGATTCTGTGGATAACCGTATTACCGCCATGCAT
