Features (pLannotate 1.2.2; 14 found; start..end, strand, type, name):
     72..429     +  promoter       SV40 promoter: SV40 enhancer and early promoter
    464..1258    +  CDS            NeoR/KanR: aminoglycoside phosphotransferase from Tn5; aph(3')-II (or nptII); confers resistance to neomycin, kanamycin, and G418 (Geneticin®)
   1279..1431    +  CDS            ble (fragment): BLE_KLEPN - Experimental evidence at protein level: Swiss-Prot protein existence level 1. Binding protein with a strong affinity to the bleomycin family of antibiotics. Binds to CL990; an antimitotic-antibiotic compound. From Klebsiella pneumoniae.
   1490..1537    +  polyA_signal   HSV TK poly(A) signal: herpes simplex virus thymidine kinase polyadenylation signal (Cole and Stacy, 1985)
   1628..1644    -  polyA_signal   bGH poly(A) signal (fragment): bovine growth hormone polyadenylation signal
   1866..2454    +  rep_origin     ori: high-copy-number ColE1/pMB1/pBR322/pUC origin of replication
   2629..2932    +  enhancer       CMV enhancer: human cytomegalovirus immediate early enhancer
   2933..3136    +  promoter       CMV promoter: human cytomegalovirus (CMV) immediate early promoter
   3159..3239    +  misc_feature   MCS: multiple cloning site
   3241..3960    +  CDS            AcGFP1: Aequorea coerulescens GFP mammalian codon-optimized
   3976..4059    +  CDS            large T antigen (fragment): large T antigen from SV40 (simian virus 40)
   4082..4203    +  polyA_signal   SV40 poly(A) signal: SV40 polyadenylation signal
   4237..4665    -  rep_origin     f1 ori (sequence partly withheld): f1 bacteriophage origin of replication; arrow indicates direction of (+) strand synthesis
   4692..70      +  promoter       AmpR promoter (across the origin): bla
>Addgene plasmid #90029 | pAcGFP1-N1-SAHS1 | addgene full sequence | sequence record 178992 | Addgene NGS Result
TTCAAATATGTATCCGCTCATGAGACAATAACCCTGATAAATGCTTCAATAATATTGAAAAAGGAAGAGT
CCTGAGGCGGAAAGAACCAGCTGTGGAATGTGTGTCAGTTAGGGTGTGGAAAGTCCCCAGGCTCCCCAGC
AGGCAGAAGTATGCAAAGCATGCATCTCAATTAGTCAGCAACCAGGTGTGGAAAGTCCCCAGGCTCCCCA
GCAGGCAGAAGTATGCAAAGCATGCATCTCAATTAGTCAGCAACCATAGTCCCGCCCCTAACTCCGCCCA
TCCCGCCCCTAACTCCGCCCAGTTCCGCCCATTCTCCGCCCCATGGCTGACTAATTTTTTTTATTTATGC
AGAGGCCGAGGCCGCCTCGGCCTCTGAGCTATTCCAGAAGTAGTGAGGAGGCTTTTTTGGAGGCCTAGGC
TTTTGCAAAGATCGATCAAGAGACAGGATGAGGATCGTTTCGCATGATTGAACAAGATGGATTGCACGCA
GGTTCTCCGGCCGCTTGGGTGGAGAGGCTATTCGGCTATGACTGGGCACAACAGACAATCGGCTGCTCTG
ATGCCGCCGTGTTCCGGCTGTCAGCGCAGGGGCGCCCGGTTCTTTTTGTCAAGACCGACCTGTCCGGTGC
CCTGAATGAACTGCAAGACGAGGCAGCGCGGCTATCGTGGCTGGCCACGACGGGCGTTCCTTGCGCAGCT
GTGCTCGACGTTGTCACTGAAGCGGGAAGGGACTGGCTGCTATTGGGCGAAGTGCCGGGGCAGGATCTCC
TGTCATCTCACCTTGCTCCTGCCGAGAAAGTATCCATCATGGCTGATGCAATGCGGCGGCTGCATACGCT
TGATCCGGCTACCTGCCCATTCGACCACCAAGCGAAACATCGCATCGAGCGAGCACGTACTCGGATGGAA
GCCGGTCTTGTCGATCAGGATGATCTGGACGAAGAGCATCAGGGGCTCGCGCCAGCCGAACTGTTCGCCA
GGCTCAAGGCGAGCATGCCCGACGGCGAGGATCTCGTCGTGACCCATGGCGATGCCTGCTTGCCGAATAT
CATGGTGGAAAATGGCCGCTTTTCTGGATTCATCGACTGTGGCCGGCTGGGTGTGGCGGACCGCTATCAG
GACATAGCGTTGGCTACCCGTGATATTGCTGAAGAGCTTGGCGGCGAATGGGCTGACCGCTTCCTCGTGC
TTTACGGTATCGCCGCTCCCGATTCGCAGCGCATCGCCTTCTATCGCCTTCTTGACGAGTTCTTCTGAGC
GGGACTCTGGGGTTCGAAATGACCGACCAAGCGACGCCCAACCTGCCATCACGAGATTTCGATTCCACCG
CCGCCTTCTATGAAAGGTTGGGCTTCGGAATCGTTTTCCGGGACGCCGGCTGGATGATCCTCCAGCGCGG
GGATCTCATGCTGGAGTTCTTCGCCCACCCTAGGGGGAGGCTAACTGAAACACGGAAGGAGACAATACCG
GAAGGAACCCGCGCTATGACGGCAATAAAAAGACAGAATAAAACGCACGGTGTTGGGTCGTTTGTTCATA
AACGCGGGGTTCGGTCCCAGGGCTGGCACTCTGTCGATACCCCACCGAGACCCCATTGGGGCCAATACGC
CCGCGTTTCTTCCTTTTCCCCACCCCACCCCCCAAGTTCGGGTGAAGGCCCAGGGCTCGCAGCCAACGTC
GGGGCGGCAGGCCCTGCCATAGCCTCAGGTTACTCATATATACTTTAGATTGATTTAAAACTTCATTTTT
AATTTAAAAGGATCTAGGTGAAGATCCTTTTTGATAATCTCATGACCAAAATCCCTTAACGTGAGTTTTC
GTTCCACTGAGCGTCAGACCCCGTAGAAAAGATCAAAGGATCTTCTTGAGATCCTTTTTTTCTGCGCGTA
ATCTGCTGCTTGCAAACAAAAAAACCACCGCTACCAGCGGTGGTTTGTTTGCCGGATCAAGAGCTACCAA
CTCTTTTTCCGAAGGTAACTGGCTTCAGCAGAGCGCAGATACCAAATACTGTTCTTCTAGTGTAGCCGTA
GTTAGGCCACCACTTCAAGAACTCTGTAGCACCGCCTACATACCTCGCTCTGCTAATCCTGTTACCAGTG
GCTGCTGCCAGTGGCGATAAGTCGTGTCTTACCGGGTTGGACTCAAGACGATAGTTACCGGATAAGGCGC
AGCGGTCGGGCTGAACGGGGGGTTCGTGCACACAGCCCAGCTTGGAGCGAACGACCTACACCGAACTGAG
ATACCTACAGCGTGAGCTATGAGAAAGCGCCACGCTTCCCGAAGGGAGAAAGGCGGACAGGTATCCGGTA
AGCGGCAGGGTCGGAACAGGAGAGCGCACGAGGGAGCTTCCAGGGGGAAACGCCTGGTATCTTTATAGTC
CTGTCGGGTTTCGCCACCTCTGACTTGAGCGTCGATTTTTGTGATGCTCGTCAGGGGGGCGGAGCCTATG
GAAAAACGCCAGCAACGCGGCCTTTTTACGGTTCCTGGCCTTTTGCTGGCCTTTTGCTCACATGTTCTTT
CCTGCGTTATCCCCTGATTCTGTGGATAACCGTATTACCGCCATGCATTAGTTATTAATAGTAATCAATT
ACGGGGTCATTAGTTCATAGCCCATATATGGAGTTCCGCGTTACATAACTTACGGTAAATGGCCCGCCTG
GCTGACCGCCCAACGACCCCCGCCCATTGACGTCAATAATGACGTATGTTCCCATAGTAACGCCAATAGG
GACTTTCCATTGACGTCAATGGGTGGAGTATTTACGGTAAACTGCCCACTTGGCAGTACATCAAGTGTAT
CATATGCCAAGTACGCCCCCTATTGACGTCAATGACGGTAAATGGCCCGCCTGGCATTATGCCCAGTACA
TGACCTTATGGGACTTTCCTACTTGGCAGTACATCTACGTATTAGTCATCGCTATTACCATGGTGATGCG
GTTTTGGCAGTACATCAATGGGCGTGGATAGCGGTTTGACTCACGGGGATTTCCAAGTCTCCACCCCATT
GACGTCAATGGGAGTTTGTTTTGGCACCAAAATCAACGGGACTTTCCAAAATGTCGTAACAACTCCGCCC
CATTGACGCAAATGGGCGGTAGGCGTGTACGGTGGGAGGTCTATATAAGCAGAGCTGGTTTAGTGAACCG
TCAGATCCGCTAGCGCTACCGGACTCAGATCTCGAGCTCAAGCTTCGAATTCTGCAGTCGACGGTACCGC
GGGCCCGGGATCCACCGGTCATGGTGAGCAAGGGCGCCGAGCTGTTCACCGGCATCGTGCCCATCCTGAT
CGAGCTGAATGGCGATGTGAATGGCCACAAGTTCAGCGTGAGCGGCGAGGGCGAGGGCGATGCCACCTAC
GGCAAGCTGACCCTGAAGTTCATCTGCACCACCGGCAAGCTGCCTGTGCCCTGGCCCACCCTGGTGACCA
CCCTGAGCTACGGCGTGCAGTGCTTCTCACGCTACCCCGATCACATGAAGCAGCACGACTTCTTCAAGAG
CGCCATGCCTGAGGGCTACATCCAGGAGCGCACCATCTTCTTCGAGGATGACGGCAACTACAAGTCGCGC
GCCGAGGTGAAGTTCGAGGGCGATACCCTGGTGAATCGCATCGAGCTGACCGGCACCGATTTCAAGGAGG
ATGGCAACATCCTGGGCAATAAGATGGAGTACAACTACAACGCCCACAATGTGTACATCATGACCGACAA
GGCCAAGAATGGCATCAAGGTGAACTTCAAGATCCGCCACAACATCGAGGATGGCAGCGTGCAGCTGGCC
GACCACTACCAGCAGAATACCCCCATCGGCGATGGCCCTGTGCTGCTGCCCGATAACCACTACCTGTCCA
CCCAGAGCGCCCTGTCCAAGGACCCCAACGAGAAGCGCGATCACATGATCTACTTCGGCTTCGTGACCGC
CGCCGCCATCACCCACGGCATGGATGAGCTGTACAAGTGAGCGGCCGCGACTCTAGATCATAATCAGCCA
TACCACATTTGTAGAGGTTTTACTTGCTTTAAAAAACCTCCCACACCTCCCCCTGAACCTGAAACATAAA
ATGAATGCAATTGTTGTTGTTAACTTGTTTATTGCAGCTTATAATGGTTACAAATAAAGCAATAGCATCA
CAAATTTCACAAATAAAGCATTTTTTTCACTGCATTCTAGTTGTGGTTTGTCCAAACTCATCAATGTATC
TTAAGGCGTAAATTGTAAGCGTTAATATTTTGTTAAAATTCGCGTTAAATTTTTGTTAAATCAGCTCATT
TTTTAACCAATAGGCCGAAATCGGCAAAATCCCTTATAAATCAAAAGAATAGACCGAGATAGGGT
[37 nt withheld, positions 4336-4372]
AAAGAACGTGGACTCCAACGTCAAAGG
[49 nt withheld, positions 4400-4448]
T
[91 nt withheld, positions 4450-4540]
G
[124 nt withheld, positions 4542-4665]
CAGGTGGCACTTTTCGGGGAAATGTGCGCGGAACCCCTATTTGTTTATTTTTCTAAATACA
